Addgene plasmid #138432: pcDNA4/TO-ORF24 R72A-3xFLAG
Purpose: Expresses full-length ORF24 R72A with a C-terminal 3xFLAG tag in mammalian cells
Depositing lab: Britt Glaunsinger. Depositing organization: University of California, Berkeley. Publication: The gammaherpesviral TATA-box-binding protein directly interacts with the CTD of host RNA Pol II to direct late gene transcription. Castaneda AF, Didychuk AL, Louder RK, McCollum CO, Davis ZH, Nogales E, Glaunsinger BA. PLoS Pathog. 2020 Sep 4;16(9):e1008843. doi: 10.1371/journal.ppat.1008843. eCollection 2020 Sep. PubMed 32886723.
Backbone
  Vector backbone: pcDNA4/TO
  Backbone manufacturer: Invitrogen
  Backbone size w/o insert (bp): 5112
  Total vector size (bp): 7373
  Vector type: Mammalian Expression
  Selectable markers: Zeocin
Growth in bacteria
  Bacterial resistance: Ampicillin, 100 μg/mL
  Growth temperature: 37°C
  Growth strain: DH5alpha
  Copy number: High Copy
Gene/Insert
  Gene/Insert name: ORF24
  Species: KSHV (HHV-8)
  Insert size (bp): 2256
  Mutation: Amino acid R72 mutated to alanine
  Entrez Gene: ORF24 (a.k.a. HHV8GK18_gp27)
  Promoter: CMV
  Tag / fusion protein: FLAG (C terminal on backbone)
  Cloning method: Unknown
  Sequencing primers: 5′ CGCAAATGGGCGGTAGGCGTG; 3′ TAGAAGGCACAGTCGAGG
Terms and licenses: Academic/Nonprofit Terms; Industry Terms: Not Available to Industry
How to cite: pcDNA4/TO-ORF24 R72A-3xFLAG was a gift from Britt Glaunsinger (Addgene plasmid # 138432 ; http://n2t.net/addgene:138432 ; RRID:Addgene_138432)
