[The description below was written by a language model from this plasmid's Addgene catalogue record and pLannotate feature annotations shown in this document.]
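Description:
pcDNA4/TO-ORF24 R72A-3xFLAG is a mammalian expression plasmid of about 7.4 kb built on the Invitrogen pcDNA4/TO backbone. It is propagated in E. coli through a high-copy ColE1/pUC-type origin with ampicillin selection (AmpR under its own bla promoter), and it also carries an f1 phage origin. For selection in mammalian cells it contains a Zeocin resistance cassette in which the Sh ble gene (BleoR) sits downstream of both the SV40 early promoter and the bacterial EM7 promoter and is terminated by an SV40 poly(A) signal, so the marker can function in either host.

The payload is the full-length ORF24 coding sequence (about 2.26 kb) from Kaposi's sarcoma-associated herpesvirus (HHV-8), carrying an arginine-to-alanine substitution at residue 72 and fused at its C-terminus to a 3xFLAG epitope tag; the automated annotation picks up only a single FLAG fragment just downstream of the ORF. Expression is driven by the human CMV immediate-early enhancer/promoter and terminated by the bovine growth hormone poly(A) signal. Two short tet operator matches lie immediately after the CMV promoter, consistent with the "TO" design: in cells expressing the Tet repressor, transcription is held off until tetracycline or doxycycline is added, whereas in ordinary cells the promoter acts constitutively.

The associated publication describes ORF24 as the gammaherpesviral TATA-box-binding protein, which contacts the C-terminal domain of host RNA polymerase II to direct late gene transcription. The record does not state the specific effect of R72A, but the plasmid is suited to expressing this point mutant for FLAG-based detection or immunoprecipitation. The two sequence records (depositor and NGS) differ by two bases in length and in start position but show the same feature layout.
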