Features (pLannotate 1.2.2; 24 found; start..end, strand, type, name):
     28..80      -  misc_feature   bom (fragment): basis of mobility region from pBR322
    235..614     +  enhancer       CMV enhancer: human cytomegalovirus immediate early enhancer
    687..704     -  promoter       CMV promoter (fragment): human cytomegalovirus (CMV) immediate early promoter
    767..818     +  promoter       CMVd2 promoter: truncated human cytomegalovirus (CMV) immediate early promoter that yields moderately reduced expression relative to the full-length promoter
    820..839     +  promoter       PLtetO-1 promoter (fragment): modified phage lambda PL promoter with tet operator sites (Lutz and Bujard, 1997)
    841..860     +  promoter       PLtetO-1 promoter (fragment): modified phage lambda PL promoter with tet operator sites (Lutz and Bujard, 1997)
    868..901     +  promoter       TRE3GV promoter (fragment): 3rd-generation Tet-responsive promoter that can be activated by binding of Tet-On® 3G, optimized for retroviral and lentiviral vectors
   1002..3257    +  CDS            ORF24: ORF24_HHV8P - Protein inferred from homology: Swiss-Prot protein existence level 3. From Human herpesvirus 8 type P (isolate GK18) (HHV-8) (Kaposi's sarcoma-associated herpesvirus).
   3336..3356    +  CDS            FLAG (fragment): FLAG® epitope tag, followed by an enterokinase cleavage site
   3388..3612    +  polyA_signal   bGH poly(A) signal: bovine growth hormone polyadenylation signal
   3616..3637    +  promoter       SV40 promoter (fragment): SV40 enhancer and early promoter
   3658..4086    +  rep_origin     f1 ori (sequence partly withheld): f1 bacteriophage origin of replication; arrow indicates direction of (+) strand synthesis
   4100..4429    +  promoter       SV40 promoter: SV40 enhancer and early promoter
   4477..4524    +  promoter       EM7 promoter: synthetic bacterial promoter&nbsp
   4543..4917    +  CDS            BleoR: antibiotic-binding protein; Sh ble from Streptoalloteichus hindustanus; confers resistance to bleomycin, phleomycin, and Zeocin™
   4927..5052    +  CDS            ble (fragment): BLE_KLEPN - Experimental evidence at protein level: Swiss-Prot protein existence level 1. Binding protein with a strong affinity to the bleomycin family of antibiotics. Binds to CL990; an antimitotic-antibiotic compound. From Klebsiella pneumoniae.
   5047..5168    +  polyA_signal   SV40 poly(A) signal: SV40 polyadenylation signal
   5241..5257    -  protein_bind   lac operator: The lac repressor binds to the lac operator to inhibit transcription in E. coli. This inhibition can be relieved by adding lactose or isopropyl-β-D-thiogalactopyranoside (IPTG). lac repressor encoded by lacI
   5265..5295    -  promoter       lac promoter: promoter for the E. coli lac operon
   5310..5331    -  protein_bind   CAP binding site: CAP binding activates transcription in the presence of cAMP. E. coli catabolite activator protein
   5344..5436    -  CDS            lacI (fragment): lac repressor; lacI; The lac repressor binds to the lac operator to inhibit transcription in E. coli. This inhibition can be relieved by adding lactose or isopropyl-β-D-thiogalactopyranoside (IPTG).
   5619..6204    -  rep_origin     ori: high-copy-number ColE1/pMB1/pBR322/pUC origin of replication
   6375..7235    -  CDS            AmpR: β-lactamase; bla; confers resistance to ampicillin, carbenicillin, and related antibiotics
   7236..7340    -  promoter       AmpR promoter: bla
>Addgene plasmid #138432 | pcDNA4/TO-ORF24 R72A-3xFLAG | depositor full sequence | sequence record 267312 | pcDNA4/TO-ORF24 R72A-3xFLAG sequence 7371 bps
GACGGATCGGGAGATCTCCCGATCCCCTATGGTGCACTCTCAGTACAATCTGCTCTGATGCCGCATAGTT
AAGCCAGTATCTGCTCCCTGCTTGTGTGTTGGAGGTCGCTGAGTAGTGCGCGAGCAAAATTTAAGCTACA
ACAAGGCAAGGCTTGACCGACAATTGCATGAAGAATCTGCTTAGGGTTAGGCGTTTTGCGCTGCTTCGCG
ATGTACGGGCCAGATATACGCGTTGACATTGATTATTGACTAGTTATTAATAGTAATCAATTACGGGGTC
ATTAGTTCATAGCCCATATATGGAGTTCCGCGTTACATAACTTACGGTAAATGGCCCGCCTGGCTGACCG
CCCAACGACCCCCGCCCATTGACGTCAATAATGACGTATGTTCCCATAGTAACGCCAATAGGGACTTTCC
ATTGACGTCAATGGGTGGAGTATTTACGGTAAACTGCCCACTTGGCAGTACATCAAGTGTATCATATGCC
AAGTACGCCCCCTATTGACGTCAATGACGGTAAATGGCCCGCCTGGCATTATGCCCAGTACATGACCTTA
TGGGACTTTCCTACTTGGCAGTACATCTACGTATTAGTCATCGCTATTACCATGGTGATGCGGTTTTGGC
AGTACATCAATGGGCGTGGATAGCGGTTTGACTCACGGGGATTTCCAAGTCTCCACCCCATTGACGTCAA
TGGGAGTTTGTTTTGGAACCAAAATCAACGGGACTTTCCAAAATGTCGTAACAACTCCGCCCCATTGACG
CAAATGGGCGGTAGGCGTGTACGGTGGGAGGTCTATATAAGCAGAGCTCTCCCTATCAGTGATAGAGATC
TCCCTATCAGTGATAGAGATCGTCGACGAGCTCGTTTAGTGAACCGTCAGATCGCCTGGAGACGCCATCC
ACGCTGTTTTGACCTCCATAGAAGACACCGGGACCGATCCAGCCTCCGGACTCTAGCGTTTAAACTTAAG
CTTGGTACCGAGCTCGGATCCATGGCAGCGCTCGAGGGCCCCCTACTACTGCCACCGAGCGCCTCCCTGA
CGACGAGTCCGCAGACCACGTGTTATCAAGCGACTTGGGAATCACAGCTGGAAATATTCTGCTGTCTGGC
CACCAACTCGCACCTGCAGGCAGAGCTGACCTTAGAAGGTCTTGATAAGATGATGCAGCCCGAGCCCACC
TTTTTCGCCTGCAGAGCGATACGCGCACTACTCCTGGGGGAACGCCTCCACCCTTTTATACATCAAGAAG
GGACTCTTTTGGGAAAAGTGGGTCGACGGTACAGCGGCGAAGGTTTAATAATTGACGGTGGTGGAGTGTT
TACGCGCGGACAGATAGACACCGACAACTACCTACCTGCGGTGGGATCATGGGAACTTACCGATGATTGT
GATAAACCCTGCGAATTCAGGGAGCTACGCTCGCTGTATCTTCCCGCGCTACTAACGTGCACCATATGTT
ACAAAGCCATGTTCAGGATAGTGTGCAGGTACCTGGAGTTCTGGGAGTTCGAACAGTGTTTTCATGCGTT
TCTGGCGGTGTTGCCCCATAGTCTACAACCCACAATCTATCAAAATTATTTTGCACTCCTGGAGAGCCTG
AAGCATCTCTCGTTTTCAATAATGCCACCCGCATCCCCAGACGCACAGCTACATTTTTTAAAGTTTAACA
TCGGCAGCTTCATGGCCACGTGGGGGTGGCACGGAGAGCTGGTCTCGCTGCGCCGTGCCATCGCTCACAA
CGTAGAGCGACTGCCCACCGTGCTGAAGAACCTGTCGAAACAGAGTAAGCACCAGGACGTCAAGGTTAAC
GGACGGGATCTGGTGGGCTTTCAGCTGGCTCTAAACCAGCTCGTGTCCCGTCTGCACGTAAAAATCCAAC
GCAAGGACCCCGGACCAAAGCCATACAGGGTGGTCGTCAGTACCCCAGATTGTACCTACTATCTAGTGTA
TCCGGGCACACCGGCCATCTACAGACTCGTCATGTGTATGGCAGTGGCAGACTGCATCGGCCACTCGTGC
AGCGGACTGCACCCCTGCGCAAACTTTTTAGGCACCCACGAGACACCGCGTCTCCTGGCGGCGACGCTTT
CAAGAATCCGGTACGCGCCGAAAGACCGGCGAGCAGCCATGAAGGGAAATTTGCAGGCGTGCTTCCAACG
ATACGCGGCCACGGACGCGCGGACTCTGGGCAGCTCCACAGTGTCAGACATGCTGGAACCCACAAAACAC
GTCAGTTTGGAAAACTTCAAGATCACCATATTCAACACCAACATGGTGATTAACACTAAGATAAGCTGCC
ACGTTCCTAACACCCTGCAAAAGACTATTTTAAACATCCCCAGATTGACCAACAATTTTGTTATACGAAA
GTACTCCGTAAAGGAACCTTCTTTTACCATAAGCGTGTTTTTTTCCGACAACATGTGTCAAGGCACCGCA
ATAAACATCAACATCAGTGGGGACATGCTGCACTTTCTCTTCGCAATGGGTACGCTGAAATGCTTTCTGC
CAATCAGGCACATATTTCCTGTATCGATAGCAAATTGGAACTCCACGTTGGACCTGCACGGACTGGAAAA
CCAGTACATGGTGAGAATGGGGCGAAAAAACGTATTTTGGACCACAAACTTTCCATCTGTGGTCTCCAGC
AAGGATGGGCTAAACGTGTCCTGGTTTAAGGCCGCGACAGCCACGATTTCTAAAGTGTACGGGCAGCCTC
TTGTGGAACAGATTCGCCACGAGCTGGCGCCCATTCTCACGGACCAGCACGCGCGCATCGACGGAAACAA
AAATAGAATATTCTCCCTACTTGAGCACAGAAACCGTTCCCAAATACAGACGCTACACAAAAGGTTCCTG
GAGTGTCTGGTGGAATGCTGTTCGTTTCTCAGGCTTGACGTGGCTTGCATTAGGCGAGCCGCCGCCCGGG
GCCTGTTTGACTTCTCAAAGAAGATAATCAGTCACACTAAAAGCAAACACGAGTGCGCAGTACTGGGATA
TAAAAAGTGTAACCTAATCCCGAAAATCTATGCCCGAAACAAGAAGACCAGGCTAGACGAGTTGGGCCGC
AATGCAAACTTCATTTCGTTCGTCGCCACCACGGGTCATCGGTTCGCCGCTCTAAAGCCACAAATTGTCC
GTCACGCCATTCGCAAACTAGGCCTGCACTGGCGCCACCGAACGGCCGCGTCCAACGAGCAGACACCGCC
AGCCGATCCCCGCGTACGTTGCGTCCGTCCGCTGGTCTCAGGGCGGCCGCTCGAGGGAGGCGGTGGAGCC
GACTACAAGGACCACGACGGCGACTACAAGGACCACGACATCGACTACAAGGACGACGACGACAAGGGGC
CCGTTTAAACCCGCTGATCAGCCTCGACTGTGCCTTCTAGTTGCCAGCCATCTGTTGTTTGCCCCTCCCC
CGTGCCTTCCTTGACCCTGGAAGGTGCCACTCCCACTGTCCTTTCCTAATAAAATGAGGAAATTGCATCG
CATTGTCTGAGTAGGTGTCATTCTATTCTGGGGGGTGGGGTGGGGCAGGACAGCAAGGGGGAGGATTGGG
AAGACAATAGCAGGCATGCTGGGGATGCGGTGGGCTCTATGGCTTCTGAGGCGGAAAGAACCAGCTGGGG
CTCTAGGGGGTATCCCC
[124 nt withheld, positions 3658-3781]
C
[91 nt withheld, positions 3783-3873]
A
[49 nt withheld, positions 3875-3923]
CCTTTGACGTTGGAGTCCACGTTCTTT
[37 nt withheld, positions 3951-3987]
ACCCTATCTCGGTCTATTCTTTTGATTTATAAGGGATTTTGCCGATTTCGGCCTATTGGTTAAAAAATGA
GCTGATTTAACAAAAATTTAACGCGAATTAATTCTGTGGAATGTGTGTCAGTTAGGGTGTGGAAAGTCCC
CAGGCTCCCCAGCAGGCAGAAGTATGCAAAGCATGCATCTCAATTAGTCAGCAACCAGGTGTGGAAAGTC
CCCAGGCTCCCCAGCAGGCAGAAGTATGCAAAGCATGCATCTCAATTAGTCAGCAACCATAGTCCCGCCC
CTAACTCCGCCCATCCCGCCCCTAACTCCGCCCAGTTCCGCCCATTCTCCGCCCCATGGCTGACTAATTT
TTTTTATTTATGCAGAGGCCGAGGCCGCCTCTGCCTCTGAGCTATTCCAGAAGTAGTGAGGAGGCTTTTT
TGGAGGCCTAGGCTTTTGCAAAAAGCTCCCGGGAGCTTGTATATCCATTTTCGGATCTGATCAGCACGTG
TTGACAATTAATCATCGGCATAGTATATCGGCATAGTATAATACGACAAGGTGAGGAACTAAACCATGGC
CAAGTTGACCAGTGCCGTTCCGGTGCTCACCGCGCGCGACGTCGCCGGAGCGGTCGAGTTCTGGACCGAC
CGGCTCGGGTTCTCCCGGGACTTCGTGGAGGACGACTTCGCCGGTGTGGTCCGGGACGACGTGACCCTGT
TCATCAGCGCGGTCCAGGACCAGGTGGTGCCGGACAACACCCTGGCCTGGGTGTGGGTGCGCGGCCTGGA
CGAGCTGTACGCCGAGTGGTCGGAGGTCGTGTCCACGAACTTCCGGGACGCCTCCGGGCCGGCCATGACC
GAGATCGGCGAGCAGCCGTGGGGGCGGGAGTTCGCCCTGCGCGACCCGGCCGGCAACTGCGTGCACTTCG
TGGCCGAGGAGCAGGACTGACACGTGCTACGAGATTTCGATTCCACCGCCGCCTTCTATGAAAGGTTGGG
CTTCGGAATCGTTTTCCGGGACGCCGGCTGGATGATCCTCCAGCGCGGGGATCTCATGCTGGAGTTCTTC
GCCCACCCCAACTTGTTTATTGCAGCTTATAATGGTTACAAATAAAGCAATAGCATCACAAATTTCACAA
ATAAAGCATTTTTTTCACTGCATTCTAGTTGTGGTTTGTCCAAACTCATCAATGTATCTTATCATGTCTG
TATACCGTCGACCTCTAGCTAGAGCTTGGCGTAATCATGGTCATAGCTGTTTCCTGTGTGAAATTGTTAT
CCGCTCACAATTCCACACAACATACGAGCCGGAAGCATAAAGTGTAAAGCCTGGGGTGCCTAATGAGTGA
GCTAACTCACATTAATTGCGTTGCGCTCACTGCCCGCTTTCCAGTCGGGAAACCTGTCGTGCCAGCTGCA
TTAATGAATCGGCCAACGCGCGGGGAGAGGCGGTTTGCGTATTGGGCGCTCTTCCGCTTCCTCGCTCACT
GACTCGCTGCGCTCGGTCGTTCGGCTGCGGCGAGCGGTATCAGCTCACTCAAAGGCGGTAATACGGTTAT
CCACAGAATCAGGGGATAACGCAGGAAAGAACATGTGAGCAAAAGGCCAGCAAAAGGCCAGGAACCGTAA
AAAGGCCGCGTTGCTGGCGTTTTTCCATAGGCTCCGCCCCCCTGACGAGCATCACAAAAATCGACGCTCA
AGTCAGAGGTGGCGAAACCCGACAGGACTATAAAGATACCAGGCGTTTCCCCCTGGAAGCTCCCTCGTGC
GCTCTCCTGTTCCGACCCTGCCGCTTACCGGATACCTGTCCGCCTTTCTCCCTTCGGGAAGCGTGGCGCT
TTCTCATAGCTCACGCTGTAGGTATCTCAGTTCGGTGTAGGTCGTTCGCTCCAAGCTGGGCTGTGTGCAC
GAACCCCCCGTTCAGCCCGACCGCTGCGCCTTATCCGGTAACTATCGTCTTGAGTCCAACCCGGTAAGAC
ACGACTTATCGCCACTGGCAGCAGCCACTGGTAACAGGATTAGCAGAGCGAGGTATGTAGGCGGTGCTAC
AGAGTTCTTGAAGTGGTGGCCTAACTACGGCTACACTAGAAGAACAGTATTTGGTATCTGCGCTCTGCTG
AAGCCAGTTACCTTCGGAAAAAGAGTTGGTAGCTCTTGATCCGGCAAACAAACCACCGCTGGTAGCGGTT
TTTTTGTTTGCAAGCAGCAGATTACGCGCAGAAAAAAAGGATCTCAAGAAGATCCTTTGATCTTTTCTAC
GGGGTCTGACGCTCAGTGGAACGAAAACTCACGTTAAGGGATTTTGGTCATGAGATTATCAAAAAGGATC
TTCACCTAGATCCTTTTAAATTAAAAATGAAGTTTTAAATCAATCTAAAGTATATATGAGTAAACTTGGT
CTGACAGTTACCAATGCTTAATCAGTGAGGCACCTATCTCAGCGATCTGTCTATTTCGTTCATCCATAGT
TGCCTGACTCCCCGTCGTGTAGATAACTACGATACGGGAGGGCTTACCATCTGGCCCCAGTGCTGCAATG
ATACCGCGAGACCCACGCTCACCGGCTCCAGATTTATCAGCAATAAACCAGCCAGCCGGAAGGGCCGAGC
GCAGAAGTGGTCCTGCAACTTTATCCGCCTCCATCCAGTCTATTAATTGTTGCCGGGAAGCTAGAGTAAG
TAGTTCGCCAGTTAATAGTTTGCGCAACGTTGTTGCCATTGCTACAGGCATCGTGGTGTCACGCTCGTCG
TTTGGTATGGCTTCATTCAGCTCCGGTTCCCAACGATCAAGGCGAGTTACATGATCCCCCATGTTGTGCA
AAAAAGCGGTTAGCTCCTTCGGTCCTCCGATCGTTGTCAGAAGTAAGTTGGCCGCAGTGTTATCACTCAT
GGTTATGGCAGCACTGCATAATTCTCTTACTGTCATGCCATCCGTAAGATGCTTTTCTGTGACTGGTGAG
TACTCAACCAAGTCATTCTGAGAATAGTGTATGCGGCGACCGAGTTGCTCTTGCCCGGCGTCAATACGGG
ATAATACCGCGCCACATAGCAGAACTTTAAAAGTGCTCATCATTGGAAAACGTTCTTCGGGGCGAAAACT
CTCAAGGATCTTACCGCTGTTGAGATCCAGTTCGATGTAACCCACTCGTGCACCCAACTGATCTTCAGCA
TCTTTTACTTTCACCAGCGTTTCTGGGTGAGCAAAAACAGGAAGGCAAAATGCCGCAAAAAAGGGAATAA
GGGCGACACGGAAATGTTGAATACTCATACTCTTCCTTTTTCAATATTATTGAAGCATTTATCAGGGTTA
TTGTCTCATGAGCGGATACATATTTGAATGTATTTAGAAAAATAAACAAATAGGGGTTCCGCGCACATTT
CCCCGAAAAGTGCCACCTGACGTC
