Features (pLannotate 1.2.2; 23 found; start..end, strand, type, name):
      1..380     +  enhancer       CMV enhancer: human cytomegalovirus immediate early enhancer
    381..584     +  promoter       CMV promoter: human cytomegalovirus (CMV) immediate early promoter
    586..605     +  promoter       PLtetO-1 promoter (fragment): modified phage lambda PL promoter with tet operator sites (Lutz and Bujard, 1997)
    607..626     +  promoter       PLtetO-1 promoter (fragment): modified phage lambda PL promoter with tet operator sites (Lutz and Bujard, 1997)
    634..667     +  promoter       TRE3GV promoter (fragment): 3rd-generation Tet-responsive promoter that can be activated by binding of Tet-On® 3G, optimized for retroviral and lentiviral vectors
    768..3023    +  CDS            ORF24: ORF24_HHV8P - Protein inferred from homology: Swiss-Prot protein existence level 3. From Human herpesvirus 8 type P (isolate GK18) (HHV-8) (Kaposi's sarcoma-associated herpesvirus).
   3102..3122    +  CDS            FLAG (fragment): FLAG® epitope tag, followed by an enterokinase cleavage site
   3154..3378    +  polyA_signal   bGH poly(A) signal: bovine growth hormone polyadenylation signal
   3382..3403    +  promoter       SV40 promoter (fragment): SV40 enhancer and early promoter
   3424..3852    +  rep_origin     f1 ori (sequence partly withheld): f1 bacteriophage origin of replication; arrow indicates direction of (+) strand synthesis
   3866..4194    +  promoter       SV40 promoter: SV40 enhancer and early promoter
   4242..4289    +  promoter       EM7 promoter: synthetic bacterial promoter&nbsp
   4308..4682    +  CDS            BleoR: antibiotic-binding protein; Sh ble from Streptoalloteichus hindustanus; confers resistance to bleomycin, phleomycin, and Zeocin™
   4692..4817    +  CDS            ble (fragment): BLE_KLEPN - Experimental evidence at protein level: Swiss-Prot protein existence level 1. Binding protein with a strong affinity to the bleomycin family of antibiotics. Binds to CL990; an antimitotic-antibiotic compound. From Klebsiella pneumoniae.
   4812..4933    +  polyA_signal   SV40 poly(A) signal: SV40 polyadenylation signal
   5006..5022    -  protein_bind   lac operator: The lac repressor binds to the lac operator to inhibit transcription in E. coli. This inhibition can be relieved by adding lactose or isopropyl-β-D-thiogalactopyranoside (IPTG). lac repressor encoded by lacI
   5030..5060    -  promoter       lac promoter: promoter for the E. coli lac operon
   5075..5096    -  protein_bind   CAP binding site: CAP binding activates transcription in the presence of cAMP. E. coli catabolite activator protein
   5109..5201    -  CDS            lacI (fragment): lac repressor; lacI; The lac repressor binds to the lac operator to inhibit transcription in E. coli. This inhibition can be relieved by adding lactose or isopropyl-β-D-thiogalactopyranoside (IPTG).
   5384..5972    -  rep_origin     ori: high-copy-number ColE1/pMB1/pBR322/pUC origin of replication
   6143..7003    -  CDS            AmpR: β-lactamase; bla; confers resistance to ampicillin, carbenicillin, and related antibiotics
   7004..7108    -  promoter       AmpR promoter: bla
   7167..7219    -  misc_feature   bom (fragment): basis of mobility region from pBR322
>Addgene plasmid #138432 | pcDNA4/TO-ORF24 R72A-3xFLAG | addgene full sequence | sequence record 272756 | Addgene NGS Result
GACATTGATTATTGACTAGTTATTAATAGTAATCAATTACGGGGTCATTAGTTCATAGCCCATATATGGA
GTTCCGCGTTACATAACTTACGGTAAATGGCCCGCCTGGCTGACCGCCCAACGACCCCCGCCCATTGACG
TCAATAATGACGTATGTTCCCATAGTAACGCCAATAGGGACTTTCCATTGACGTCAATGGGTGGAGTATT
TACGGTAAACTGCCCACTTGGCAGTACATCAAGTGTATCATATGCCAAGTACGCCCCCTATTGACGTCAA
TGACGGTAAATGGCCCGCCTGGCATTATGCCCAGTACATGACCTTATGGGACTTTCCTACTTGGCAGTAC
ATCTACGTATTAGTCATCGCTATTACCATGGTGATGCGGTTTTGGCAGTACATCAATGGGCGTGGATAGC
GGTTTGACTCACGGGGATTTCCAAGTCTCCACCCCATTGACGTCAATGGGAGTTTGTTTTGGCACCAAAA
TCAACGGGACTTTCCAAAATGTCGTAACAACTCCGCCCCATTGACGCAAATGGGCGGTAGGCGTGTACGG
TGGGAGGTCTATATAAGCAGAGCTCTCCCTATCAGTGATAGAGATCTCCCTATCAGTGATAGAGATCGTC
GACGAGCTCGTTTAGTGAACCGTCAGATCGCCTGGAGACGCCATCCACGCTGTTTTGACCTCCATAGAAG
ACACCGGGACCGATCCAGCCTCCGGACTCTAGCGTTTAAACTTAAGCTTGGTACCGAGCTCGGATCCATG
GCAGCGCTCGAGGGCCCCCTACTACTGCCACCGAGCGCCTCCCTGACGACGAGTCCGCAGACCACGTGTT
ATCAAGCGACTTGGGAATCACAGCTGGAAATATTCTGCTGTCTGGCCACCAACTCGCACCTGCAGGCAGA
GCTGACCTTAGAAGGTCTTGATAAGATGATGCAGCCCGAGCCCACCTTTTTCGCCTGCAGAGCGATACGC
GCACTACTCCTGGGGGAACGCCTCCACCCTTTTATACATCAAGAAGGGACTCTTTTGGGAAAAGTGGGTC
GACGGTACAGCGGCGAAGGTTTAATAATTGACGGTGGTGGAGTGTTTACGCGCGGACAGATAGACACCGA
CAACTACCTACCTGCGGTGGGATCATGGGAACTTACCGATGATTGTGATAAACCCTGCGAATTCAGGGAG
CTACGCTCGCTGTATCTTCCCGCGCTACTAACGTGCACCATATGTTACAAAGCCATGTTCAGGATAGTGT
GCAGGTACCTGGAGTTCTGGGAGTTCGAACAGTGTTTTCATGCGTTTCTGGCGGTGTTGCCCCATAGTCT
ACAACCCACAATCTATCAAAATTATTTTGCACTCCTGGAGAGCCTGAAGCATCTCTCGTTTTCAATAATG
CCACCCGCATCCCCAGACGCACAGCTACATTTTTTAAAGTTTAACATCGGCAGCTTCATGGCCACGTGGG
GGTGGCACGGAGAGCTGGTCTCGCTGCGCCGTGCCATCGCTCACAACGTAGAGCGACTGCCCACCGTGCT
GAAGAACCTGTCGAAACAGAGTAAGCACCAGGACGTCAAGGTTAACGGACGGGATCTGGTGGGCTTTCAG
CTGGCTCTAAACCAGCTCGTGTCCCGTCTGCACGTAAAAATCCAACGCAAGGACCCCGGACCAAAGCCAT
ACAGGGTGGTCGTCAGTACCCCAGATTGTACCTACTATCTAGTGTATCCGGGCACACCGGCCATCTACAG
ACTCGTCATGTGTATGGCAGTGGCAGACTGCATCGGCCACTCGTGCAGCGGACTGCACCCCTGCGCAAAC
TTTTTAGGCACCCACGAGACACCGCGTCTCCTGGCGGCGACGCTTTCAAGAATCCGGTACGCGCCGAAAG
ACCGGCGAGCAGCCATGAAGGGAAATTTGCAGGCGTGCTTCCAACGATACGCGGCCACGGACGCGCGGAC
TCTGGGCAGCTCCACAGTGTCAGACATGCTGGAACCCACAAAACACGTCAGTTTGGAAAACTTCAAGATC
ACCATATTCAACACCAACATGGTGATTAACACTAAGATAAGCTGCCACGTTCCTAACACCCTGCAAAAGA
CTATTTTAAACATCCCCAGATTGACCAACAATTTTGTTATACGAAAGTACTCCGTAAAGGAACCTTCTTT
TACCATAAGCGTGTTTTTTTCCGACAACATGTGTCAAGGCACCGCAATAAACATCAACATCAGTGGGGAC
ATGCTGCACTTTCTCTTCGCAATGGGTACGCTGAAATGCTTTCTGCCAATCAGGCACATATTTCCTGTAT
CGATAGCAAATTGGAACTCCACGTTGGACCTGCACGGACTGGAAAACCAGTACATGGTGAGAATGGGGCG
AAAAAACGTATTTTGGACCACAAACTTTCCATCTGTGGTCTCCAGCAAGGATGGGCTAAACGTGTCCTGG
TTTAAGGCCGCGACAGCCACGATTTCTAAAGTGTACGGGCAGCCTCTTGTGGAACAGATTCGCCACGAGC
TGGCGCCCATTCTCACGGACCAGCACGCGCGCATCGACGGAAACAAAAATAGAATATTCTCCCTACTTGA
GCACAGAAACCGTTCCCAAATACAGACGCTACACAAAAGGTTCCTGGAGTGTCTGGTGGAATGCTGTTCG
TTTCTCAGGCTTGACGTGGCTTGCATTAGGCGAGCCGCCGCCCGGGGCCTGTTTGACTTCTCAAAGAAGA
TAATCAGTCACACTAAAAGCAAACACGAGTGCGCAGTACTGGGATATAAAAAGTGTAACCTAATCCCGAA
AATCTATGCCCGAAACAAGAAGACCAGGCTAGACGAGTTGGGCCGCAATGCAAACTTCATTTCGTTCGTC
GCCACCACGGGTCATCGGTTCGCCGCTCTAAAGCCACAAATTGTCCGTCACGCCATTCGCAAACTAGGCC
TGCACTGGCGCCACCGAACGGCCGCGTCCAACGAGCAGACACCGCCAGCCGATCCCCGCGTACGTTGCGT
CCGTCCGCTGGTCTCAGGGCGGCCGCTCGAGGGAGGCGGTGGAGCCGACTACAAGGACCACGACGGCGAC
TACAAGGACCACGACATCGACTACAAGGACGACGACGACAAGGGGCCCGTTTAAACCCGCTGATCAGCCT
CGACTGTGCCTTCTAGTTGCCAGCCATCTGTTGTTTGCCCCTCCCCCGTGCCTTCCTTGACCCTGGAAGG
TGCCACTCCCACTGTCCTTTCCTAATAAAATGAGGAAATTGCATCGCATTGTCTGAGTAGGTGTCATTCT
ATTCTGGGGGGTGGGGTGGGGCAGGACAGCAAGGGGGAGGATTGGGAAGACAATAGCAGGCATGCTGGGG
ATGCGGTGGGCTCTATGGCTTCTGAGGCGGAAAGAACCAGCTGGGGCTCTAGGGGGTATCCCC
[124 nt withheld, positions 3424-3547]
C
[91 nt withheld, positions 3549-3639]
A
[49 nt withheld, positions 3641-3689]
CCTTTGACGTTGGAGTCCACGTTCTTT
[37 nt withheld, positions 3717-3753]
ACCCTATCTCGGTCTATTCTTTTGATTTATAAGGGATTTTGCCGATTTCGGCCTATTGGTTAAAAAATGA
GCTGATTTAACAAAAATTTAACGCGAATTAATTCTGTGGAATGTGTGTCAGTTAGGGTGTGGAAAGTCCC
CAGGCTCCCCAGCAGGCAGAAGTATGCAAAGCATGCATCTCAATTAGTCAGCAACCAGGTGTGGAAAGTC
CCAGGCTCCCCAGCAGGCAGAAGTATGCAAAGCATGCATCTCAATTAGTCAGCAACCATAGTCCCGCCCC
TAACTCCGCCCATCCCGCCCCTAACTCCGCCCAGTTCCGCCCATTCTCCGCCCCATGGCTGACTAATTTT
TTTTATTTATGCAGAGGCCGAGGCCGCCTCTGCCTCTGAGCTATTCCAGAAGTAGTGAGGAGGCTTTTTT
GGAGGCCTAGGCTTTTGCAAAAAGCTCCCGGGAGCTTGTATATCCATTTTCGGATCTGATCAGCACGTGT
TGACAATTAATCATCGGCATAGTATATCGGCATAGTATAATACGACAAGGTGAGGAACTAAACCATGGCC
AAGTTGACCAGTGCCGTTCCGGTGCTCACCGCGCGCGACGTCGCCGGAGCGGTCGAGTTCTGGACCGACC
GGCTCGGGTTCTCCCGGGACTTCGTGGAGGACGACTTCGCCGGTGTGGTCCGGGACGACGTGACCCTGTT
CATCAGCGCGGTCCAGGACCAGGTGGTGCCGGACAACACCCTGGCCTGGGTGTGGGTGCGCGGCCTGGAC
GAGCTGTACGCCGAGTGGTCGGAGGTCGTGTCCACGAACTTCCGGGACGCCTCCGGGCCGGCCATGACCG
AGATCGGCGAGCAGCCGTGGGGGCGGGAGTTCGCCCTGCGCGACCCGGCCGGCAACTGCGTGCACTTCGT
GGCCGAGGAGCAGGACTGACACGTGCTACGAGATTTCGATTCCACCGCCGCCTTCTATGAAAGGTTGGGC
TTCGGAATCGTTTTCCGGGACGCCGGCTGGATGATCCTCCAGCGCGGGGATCTCATGCTGGAGTTCTTCG
CCCACCCCAACTTGTTTATTGCAGCTTATAATGGTTACAAATAAAGCAATAGCATCACAAATTTCACAAA
TAAAGCATTTTTTTCACTGCATTCTAGTTGTGGTTTGTCCAAACTCATCAATGTATCTTATCATGTCTGT
ATACCGTCGACCTCTAGCTAGAGCTTGGCGTAATCATGGTCATAGCTGTTTCCTGTGTGAAATTGTTATC
CGCTCACAATTCCACACAACATACGAGCCGGAAGCATAAAGTGTAAAGCCTGGGGTGCCTAATGAGTGAG
CTAACTCACATTAATTGCGTTGCGCTCACTGCCCGCTTTCCAGTCGGGAAACCTGTCGTGCCAGCTGCAT
TAATGAATCGGCCAACGCGCGGGGAGAGGCGGTTTGCGTATTGGGCGCTCTTCCGCTTCCTCGCTCACTG
ACTCGCTGCGCTCGGTCGTTCGGCTGCGGCGAGCGGTATCAGCTCACTCAAAGGCGGTAATACGGTTATC
CACAGAATCAGGGGATAACGCAGGAAAGAACATGTGAGCAAAAGGCCAGCAAAAGGCCAGGAACCGTAAA
AAGGCCGCGTTGCTGGCGTTTTTCCATAGGCTCCGCCCCCCTGACGAGCATCACAAAAATCGACGCTCAA
GTCAGAGGTGGCGAAACCCGACAGGACTATAAAGATACCAGGCGTTTCCCCCTGGAAGCTCCCTCGTGCG
CTCTCCTGTTCCGACCCTGCCGCTTACCGGATACCTGTCCGCCTTTCTCCCTTCGGGAAGCGTGGCGCTT
TCTCATAGCTCACGCTGTAGGTATCTCAGTTCGGTGTAGGTCGTTCGCTCCAAGCTGGGCTGTGTGCACG
AACCCCCCGTTCAGCCCGACCGCTGCGCCTTATCCGGTAACTATCGTCTTGAGTCCAACCCGGTAAGACA
CGACTTATCGCCACTGGCAGCAGCCACTGGTAACAGGATTAGCAGAGCGAGGTATGTAGGCGGTGCTACA
GAGTTCTTGAAGTGGTGGCCTAACTACGGCTACACTAGAAGAACAGTATTTGGTATCTGCGCTCTGCTGA
AGCCAGTTACCTTCGGAAAAAGAGTTGGTAGCTCTTGATCCGGCAAACAAACCACCGCTGGTAGCGGTGG
TTTTTTTGTTTGCAAGCAGCAGATTACGCGCAGAAAAAAAGGATCTCAAGAAGATCCTTTGATCTTTTCT
ACGGGGTCTGACGCTCAGTGGAACGAAAACTCACGTTAAGGGATTTTGGTCATGAGATTATCAAAAAGGA
TCTTCACCTAGATCCTTTTAAATTAAAAATGAAGTTTTAAATCAATCTAAAGTATATATGAGTAAACTTG
GTCTGACAGTTACCAATGCTTAATCAGTGAGGCACCTATCTCAGCGATCTGTCTATTTCGTTCATCCATA
GTTGCCTGACTCCCCGTCGTGTAGATAACTACGATACGGGAGGGCTTACCATCTGGCCCCAGTGCTGCAA
TGATACCGCGAGACCCACGCTCACCGGCTCCAGATTTATCAGCAATAAACCAGCCAGCCGGAAGGGCCGA
GCGCAGAAGTGGTCCTGCAACTTTATCCGCCTCCATCCAGTCTATTAATTGTTGCCGGGAAGCTAGAGTA
AGTAGTTCGCCAGTTAATAGTTTGCGCAACGTTGTTGCCATTGCTACAGGCATCGTGGTGTCACGCTCGT
CGTTTGGTATGGCTTCATTCAGCTCCGGTTCCCAACGATCAAGGCGAGTTACATGATCCCCCATGTTGTG
CAAAAAAGCGGTTAGCTCCTTCGGTCCTCCGATCGTTGTCAGAAGTAAGTTGGCCGCAGTGTTATCACTC
ATGGTTATGGCAGCACTGCATAATTCTCTTACTGTCATGCCATCCGTAAGATGCTTTTCTGTGACTGGTG
AGTACTCAACCAAGTCATTCTGAGAATAGTGTATGCGGCGACCGAGTTGCTCTTGCCCGGCGTCAATACG
GGATAATACCGCGCCACATAGCAGAACTTTAAAAGTGCTCATCATTGGAAAACGTTCTTCGGGGCGAAAA
CTCTCAAGGATCTTACCGCTGTTGAGATCCAGTTCGATGTAACCCACTCGTGCACCCAACTGATCTTCAG
CATCTTTTACTTTCACCAGCGTTTCTGGGTGAGCAAAAACAGGAAGGCAAAATGCCGCAAAAAAGGGAAT
AAGGGCGACACGGAAATGTTGAATACTCATACTCTTCCTTTTTCAATATTATTGAAGCATTTATCAGGGT
TATTGTCTCATGAGCGGATACATATTTGAATGTATTTAGAAAAATAAACAAATAGGGGTTCCGCGCACAT
TTCCCCGAAAAGTGCCACCTGACGTCGACGGATCGGGAGATCTCCCGATCCCCTATGGTGCACTCTCAGT
ACAATCTGCTCTGATGCCGCATAGTTAAGCCAGTATCTGCTCCCTGCTTGTGTGTTGGAGGTCGCTGAGT
AGTGCGCGAGCAAAATTTAAGCTACAACAAGGCAAGGCTTGACCGACAATTGCATGAAGAATCTGCTTAG
GGTTAGGCGTTTTGCGCTGCTTCGCGATGTACGGGCCAGATATACGCGTT
